>Addgene plasmid #1573 | L3608 | depositor full sequence | sequence record 183 | Author sequence
AAGCTTGGGCTGCAGGTCGGCTATAATAAGTTCTTGAATAAAATAATTTTCCCGACAAAACATGAGTATT
TCTTTCGAAAATAAAAGTGCAGGCTAATTAGAGATTATTCTGTAATTAACTGCATAATTTGTCACGTGCC
ATAGTTTTACATTCCACTACGTCATAGTTCTTAAAATACTAATCTCCTGAAAATAGAAGTAGGTGAAGAA
AGTTTAATTATCAGTTCTAAAATGACAATTGATCTTTGGAATATGTTCTGAAACTACCGATCATTGAACA
GATGCTATTTGAATGATATAGAATTGTATATTTGCAATTTCTGAAACGCGTTCTTAAAGGCACACAGATT
AATTCAAAAGGGTCTGGCCGCAAAAAGGTTTATGGTGGCCGATTTTGAGTTTTGTGTGTGATTGCTTTTT
CACAATCAGTGTTTTCAGGATTATGTGATGAACTAGATCTTCAAGTTTCGTTACATTTCATATGTTTTCG
GAACTCACGAAGTACATATTGGGTATTGTGCTCAAAAAATTCAGCAATCAGCTTCGCTCCGCTGACTTTA
GAACCCAAAAAAATAGTATGGCCAAACTGACTGTGTTACGATCATTTCAATTTTTCAATACATATTTAAG
ATTTCTAAGAGTAAGAAGGTCAAAAACTGTTCTGGAATACATATATATTTTTCAGGTTACAATTAGTCAA
AAAGTGCACTGAAATATACGTTTTAATTTCACGAATAACCCAATTAGTTCAATGTATTTTTGGTCAACCA
ACGTTAAAGTTTGGCTTCCAACCAATTATCATTTCTGATCAACCACAATGTTTTTTCTTTATCTGCAAGT
TAATTTTTTATTTTTATCCAGATGTTTGGCATATTTTTCAATTCTTCACTAGCGCCCACTTCTTGCACTT
CCGGCGCCCTGAATCTAATGCATCTGTTGCAAGAATTGAAAGACCAATCAACACATTGTTTTCTTCACGA
GATACTGAAGAAAATGAATAAAAACAGAGAAAAAGAGCCATGTGATTAGTGACAACTGTTGCTAACAGAT
ACCATAGCTTGGACTTGGTACGTGATGGCAACGTATGGGTCAACAAAAATGATTGCAGAGGGGGTGCAAA
ACAGTCAAGTCGAGAAAATATGAAAAACAGAAAACAAAGAACAGAAAAATGGGTTTGAGAGTCAGTATAA
TTTATAAAAGAAAAATTGTACATAGAAATTAACCATTTTTGTAGAAGAAGTTATTTTTCAAGCATCGTTA
AAAATTATTCAAAGCACCTTATTTCATATTTAATTTTAAACATGGTTAAATGAACAACACGGTGCGCAAT
CAGGAAAACTTGAAATCTGAAACTGTTGTTGTGATCTTCTTCGCAACTGTTCAGATAGCACTAGTGTAAT
GTTAAGAGTGCGCGAATATAATGGAATATAATGGATCACACCTCCTGCCATCAGGTAAACGTCTCTGTTA
TCACATATTTCCAACTATTAAATTTTTACCTTTTACAGTTTTACATTTTTTTGAAAAAAGTAACTTTTTG
TCTTCAAAATCCCTGACGAAAATATCAAATATTTTAATCGAGACTGCAGAGGAACCGATTGATGATTTGG
AAAATCCAGCTTTACCTGTGTAAGAACTGAAAAGTTTCATAACCCTAGGGTATTCCCAGTTACATTCCCC
ACTGGCTAACAATAGCACCCAGTTTTTCATCACCTTTCTTCAAATTTCTCGGCGATTTGTTAAAAACAAA
ATTTGTGTCCCTTCTCTGATATCTCTATGTCTCTAAACACAAGTTCATCGGAAAACGAAGGAGGGTAGGT
GTTGGTTGGGCTCCCGAAGTGAAAATAGAAGAGCAAGAATAGAATATTAGAGAGAGAGTGCAGAGAGGGC
GGGATAGCTCCCGGGATTCCGTTTTCTTCTTCTTTATCTTCAACGATGATGTGTGTGCGTGTTGTATAGA
TTCTGTTGCTCCCCCACAACTCGCTCCGAAGGCTCAATACAATTCAATTGATATTGGAGGAGAGCCTACC
GGAGTGGGAGGATAAGAAGAAACATAAGAAGAAGAAGAAGAAGAAGCATGCTTCTGGTTTTTGATGCTAT
GAAAACGGCACAAAAAGATGATTGAGGTCCCTTTTCAATACCTTCTCTCATCTTTCAAATCCCATTGAAA
CCTAAAACTTCTCACCACGCTTTACCATTGTTCTCCAAAAACTTATAGCAATGTCTATAACTTTTTTATC
TCTGAAAAGCAGTGTTCCATTTTTCTTTTTCCTATTTTATTTCAATTGTTTCTCACATTTCGTTTGGATT
CTTTGCTTGTCAACCAGCTTCTTCTTCCACTTTTACCGTCTAATTTTCAGGGCAGGGAGCCATCAAACCC
ACGACCACTAGATCCATCTAGAGGATCCCCGGGATTGGCCAAAGGACCCAAAGGTATGTTTCGAATGATA
CTAACATAACATAGAACATTTTCAGGAGGACCCTTGGAGGGTACCGGTAGAAAAAATGAGTAAAGGAGAA
GAACTTTTCACTGGAGTTGTCCCAATTCTTGTTGAATTAGATGGTGATGTTAATGGGCACAAATTTTCTG
TCAGTGGAGAGGGTGAAGGTGATGCAACATACGGAAAACTTACCCTTAAATTTATTTGCACTACTGGAAA
ACTACCTGTTCCATGGGTAAGTTTAAACATATATATACTAACTAACCCTGATTATTTAAATTTTCAGCCA
ACACTTGTCACTACTTTCTCATGGGGCGTTCAATGCTTCTCGAGATACCCAGATCATATGAAACAGCATG
ACTTTTTCAAGAGTGCCATGCCCGAAGGTTATGTACAGGAAAGAACTATATTTTTCAAAGATGACGGGAA
CTACAAGACACGTAAGTTTAAACAGTTCGGTACTAACTAACCATACATATTTAAATTTTCAGGTGCTGAA
GTCAAGTTTGAAGGTGATACCCTTGTTAATAGAATCGAGTTAAAAGGTATTGATTTTAAAGAAGATGGAA
ACATTCTTGGACACAAATTGGAATACAACTTCAACTCACACAACGTATACATCGCAGCAGACAAACAAAA
GAATGGAATCAAAGTTGTAAGTTTAAACATGATTTTACTAACTAACTAATCTGATTTAAATTTTCAGAAC
TTCAAAATTAGACACAACATTGAAGATGGAAGCGTTCAACTAGCAGACCATTATCAACAAAATACTCCAA
TTGGCGATGGCCCTGTCCTTTTACCAGACAACCATTACCTGTCCACACAATCTGCCCTTTCGAAAGATCC
CAACGAAAAGAGAGACCACATGGTCCTTCTTGAGTTTGTAACAGCTGCTGGGATTACACATGGCATGGAT
GAACTATACAAATAGCATTCGTAGAATTGTAAGTTTAAACTTTCTCATACTAACTAACGCGCTCTATTTA
AATTTTCAGAATTCCAACTGAGCGCCGGTCGCTACCATTACCAACTTGTCTGGTGTCAAAAATAATAGGG
GCCGCTGTCATCAGAGTAAGTTTAAACTGAGTTCTACTAACTAACGAGTAATATTTAAATTTTCAGCATC
TCGCGCCCGTGCCTCTGACTTCTAAGTCCAATTACTCTTCAACATCCCTACATGCTCTTTCTCCCTGTGC
TCCCACCCCCTATTTTTGTTATTATCAAAAAACTTCTCTTAATTTCTTTGTTTTTTAGCTTCTTTTAAGT
CACCTCTAACAATGAAATTGTGTAGATTCAAAAATAGAATTAATTCGTAATAAAAAGTCGAAAAAAATTG
TGCTCCCTCCCCCCATTAATAATAATTCTATCCCAAAATCTACACAATGTTCTGTGTACACTTCTTATGT
TTTTTACTTCTGATAAATTTTTTTGAAACATCATAGAAAAAACCGCACACAAAATACCTTATCATATGTT
ACGTTTCAGTTTATGACCGCAATTTTTATTTCTTCGCACGTCTGGGCCTCTCATGACGTCAAATCATGCT
CATCGTGAAAAAGTTTTGGAGTATTTTTGGAATTTTTCAATCAAGTGAAAGTTTATGAAATTAATTTTCC
TGCTTTTGCTTTTTGGGGTTTCCCCTATTGTTTGTCAAGATTTCGAGGACGGCGTTTTTCTTGCTAAAAT
CACAAGTATTGATGAGCACGATGCAAGAAAGATCGGAAGAAGGTTTGGGTTTGAGGCTCAGTGGAAGGTG
AGTAGAAGTTGATAATTTGAAAGTGGAGTAGTGTCTATGGGGTTTTTGCCTTAAATGACAGAATACATTC
CCAATATACCAAACATAACTGTTTCCTACTAGTCGGCCGTACGGGCCCTTTCGTCTCGCGCGTTTCGGTG
ATGACGGTGAAAACCTCTGACACATGCAGCTCCCGGAGACGGTCACAGCTTGTCTGTAAGCGGATGCCGG
GAGCAGACAAGCCCGTCAGGGCGCGTCAGCGGGTGTTGGCGGGTGTCGGGGCTGGCTTAACTATGCGGCA
TCAGAGCAGATTGTACTGAGAGTGCACCATATGCGGTGTGAAATACCGCACAGATGCGTAAGGAGAAAAT
ACCGCATCAGGCGGCCTTAAGGGCCTCGTGATACGCCTATTTTTATAGGTTAATGTCATGATAATAATGG
TTTCTTAGACGTCAGGTGGCACTTTTCGGGGAAATGTGCGCGGAACCCCTATTTGTTTATTTTTCTAAAT
ACATTCAAATATGTATCCGCTCATGAGACAATAACCCTGATAAATGCTTCAATAATATTGAAAAAGGAAG
AGTATGAGTATTCAACATTTCCGTGTCGCCCTTATTCCCTTTTTTGCGGCATTTTGCCTTCCTGTTTTTG
CTCACCCAGAAACGCTGGTGAAAGTAAAAGATGCTGAAGATCAGTTGGGTGCACGAGTGGGTTACATCGA
ACTGGATCTCAACAGCGGTAAGATCCTTGAGAGTTTTCGCCCCGAAGAACGTTTTCCAATGATGAGCACT
TTTAAAGTTCTGCTATGTGGCGCGGTATTATCCCGTATTGACGCCGGGCAAGAGCAACTCGGTCGCCGCA
TACACTATTCTCAGAATGACTTGGTTGAGTACTCACCAGTCACAGAAAAGCATCTTACGGATGGCATGAC
AGTAAGAGAATTATGCAGTGCTGCCATAACCATGAGTGATAACACTGCGGCCAACTTACTTCTGACAACG
ATCGGAGGACCGAAGGAGCTAACCGCTTTTTTGCACAACATGGGGGATCATGTAACTCGCCTTGATCGTT
GGGAACCGGAGCTGAATGAAGCCATACCAAACGACGAGCGTGACACCACGATGCCTGTAGCAATGGCAAC
AACGTTGCGCAAACTATTAACTGGCGAACTACTTACTCTAGCTTCCCGGCAACAATTAATAGACTGGATG
GAGGCGGATAAAGTTGCAGGACCACTTCTGCGCTCGGCCCTTCCGGCTGGCTGGTTTATTGCTGATAAAT
CTGGAGCCGGTGAGCGTGGGTCTCGCGGTATCATTGCAGCACTGGGGCCAGATGGTAAGCCCTCCCGTAT
CGTAGTTATCTACACGACGGGGAGTCAGGCAACTATGGATGAACGAAATAGACAGATCGCTGAGATAGGT
GCCTCACTGATTAAGCATTGGTAACTGTCAGACCAAGTTTACTCATATATACTTTAGATTGATTTAAAAC
TTCATTTTTAATTTAAAAGGATCTAGGTGAAGATCCTTTTTGATAATCTCATGACCAAAATCCCTTAACG
TGAGTTTTCGTTCCACTGAGCGTCAGACCCCGTAGAAAAGATCAAAGGATCTTCTTGAGATCCTTTTTTT
CTGCGCGTAATCTGCTGCTTGCAAACAAAAAAACCACCGCTACCAGCGGTGGTTTGTTTGCCGGATCAAG
AGCTACCAACTCTTTTTCCGAAGGTAACTGGCTTCAGCAGAGCGCAGATACCAAATACTGTCCTTCTAGT
GTAGCCGTAGTTAGGCCACCACTTCAAGAACTCTGTAGCACCGCCTACATACCTCGCTCTGCTAATCCTG
TTACCAGTGGCTGCTGCCAGTGGCGATAAGTCGTGTCTTACCGGGTTGGACTCAAGACGATAGTTACCGG
ATAAGGCGCAGCGGTCGGGCTGAACGGGGGGTTCGTGCACACAGCCCAGCTTGGAGCGAACGACCTACAC
CGAACTGAGATACCTACAGCGTGAGCATTGAGAAAGCGCCACGCTTCCCGAAGGGAGAAAGGCGGACAGG
TATCCGGTAAGCGGCAGGGTCGGAACAGGAGAGCGCACGAGGGAGCTTCCAGGGGGAAACGCCTGGTATC
TTTATAGTCCTGTCGGGTTTCGCCACCTCTGACTTGAGCGTCGATTTTTGTGATGCTCGTCAGGGGGGCG
GAGCCTATGGAAAAACGCCAGCAACGCGGCCTTTTTACGGTTCCTGGCCTTTTGCTGGCCTTTTGCTCAC
ATGTTCTTTCCTGCGTTATCCCCTGATTCTGTGGATAACCGTATTACCGCCTTTGAGTGAGCTGATACCG
CTCGCCGCAGCCGAACGACCGAGCGCAGCGAGTCAGTGAGCGAGGAAGCGGAAGAGCGCCCAATACGCAA
ACCGCCTCTCCCCGCGCGTTGGCCGATTCATTAATGCAGCTGGCACGACAGGTTTCCCGACTGGAAAGCG
GGCAGTGAGCGCAACGCAATTAATGTGAGTTAGCTCACTCATTAGGCACCCCAGGCTTTACACTTTATGC
TTCCGGCTCGTATGTTGTGTGGAATTGTGAGCGGATAACAATTTCACACAGGAAACAGCTATGACCATGA
TTACGCCAAGCTGTAAGTTTAAACATGATCTTACTAACTAACTATTCTCATTTAAATTTTCAGAGCTTAA
AAATGGCTGAAATCACTCACAACGATGGATACGCTAACAACTTGGAAATGAAAT
Features (pLannotate 1.2.2; 12 found; start..end, strand, type, name):
   2397..2413    -  misc_feature   MCS (fragment): pUC18/19 multiple cloning site
   2506..3372    +  CDS            CFP: CFP is a basic (constitutively fluorescent) cyan fluorescent protein published in 1994, derived from Aequorea victoria.
   4045..4197    +  CDS            aex-5 (fragment): AEX5_CAEEL - Also known as kpc-3 From Caenorhabditis elegans.
   4325..4360    +  CDS            rop (fragment): Rop protein, which maintains plasmids at low copy number; rop
   4462..4561    +  misc_feature   bom (fragment): basis of mobility region from pBR322
   4659..4763    +  promoter       AmpR promoter: bla
   4764..5624    +  CDS            AmpR: β-lactamase; bla; confers resistance to ampicillin, carbenicillin, and related antibiotics
   5795..6383    +  rep_origin     ori: high-copy-number ColE1/pMB1/pBR322/pUC origin of replication
   6566..6658    +  CDS            lacI (fragment): lac repressor; lacI; The lac repressor binds to the lac operator to inhibit transcription in E. coli. This inhibition can be relieved by adding lactose or isopropyl-β-D-thiogalactopyranoside (IPTG).
   6671..6692    +  protein_bind   CAP binding site: CAP binding activates transcription in the presence of cAMP. E. coli catabolite activator protein
   6707..6737    +  promoter       lac promoter: promoter for the E. coli lac operon
   6745..6761    +  protein_bind   lac operator: The lac repressor binds to the lac operator to inhibit transcription in E. coli. This inhibition can be relieved by adding lactose or isopropyl-β-D-thiogalactopyranoside (IPTG). lac repressor encoded by lacI
