[The description below was written by a language model from this plasmid's Addgene catalogue record and pLannotate feature annotations shown in this document.]
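Description:
L3608 (miniprep designation pPD115.107) is a C. elegans expression vector from the 1997 Fire Lab Vector Kit, deposited as an empty backbone of roughly 6.9 kb. The parental backbone is listed as unknown, but the annotated features show a pUC/pBR322-type bacterial scaffold. It has a high-copy ColE1/pMB1 origin and an ampicillin-resistance gene (β-lactamase with its own promoter) for propagation and selection in E. coli. Remnants of the lac regulatory region are also present (CAP site, lac promoter and operator, a lacI fragment), along with short rop and bom fragments and part of a pUC multiple cloning site.

The payload is described mainly by the module list in the catalogue entry. The "myo3-2341" and "myo3Tsa" entries indicate myo-3 upstream sequences, which generally drive expression in body-wall muscle, though the feature table does not annotate this promoter in the first ~2.4 kb. Downstream is a GFP-derived coding region carrying the Y66W, Y145F and M153A substitutions. Y66W is the chromophore change that shifts emission to cyan, consistent with the automated annotation of a CFP open reading frame. The coding region is broken up by several synthetic introns (the IVS modules), a standard Fire-vector feature intended to improve transgene expression in worms. The "decoy" element is typical of these vectors, a short upstream sequence meant to limit spurious readthrough expression from the backbone. The short aex-5 fragment called downstream of the reporter is an automated match, and the record does not explain it or name a 3' UTR.

The construct appears suited to producing a cyan muscle marker or to serving as a restriction-cloning backbone for CFP reporters and fusions. The record defers to the kit documentation for details.
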