Addgene plasmid #1573: L3608
Purpose: (Empty Backbone)
Depositing lab: Andrew Fire. Depositing organization: Carnegie Institution for Science.
Backbone
  Vector backbone: Unknown
  Backbone size (bp): 6921
  Vector type: Worm Expression
Growth in bacteria
  Bacterial resistance: Ampicillin, 100 μg/mL
  Growth temperature: 37°C
  Growth strain: DH5alpha
  Copy number: Unknown
Gene/Insert
  Gene/Insert name: None
  Tag / fusion protein: myo3-2341, myo3Tsa, IVSA, gfpN, IVSR, gfpY66W, IVSS, gfpY145F, gfpM153A, IVST, gfpC, IVSM, IVSL, decoy
  Cloning method: Restriction Enzyme
Terms and licenses: Academic/Nonprofit Terms; Industry Terms: Not Available to Industry
Depositor comments: See Fire Lab Vector Kit Documentation 1997. Fire Lab Miniprep Number pPD115.107, Ligation number L3608.
How to cite: L3608 was a gift from Andrew Fire (Addgene plasmid # 1573 ; http://n2t.net/addgene:1573 ; RRID:Addgene_1573)
