>Addgene plasmid #1573 | L3608 | addgene partial sequence | sequence record 16710 | 1573_m13reverse
GNCTTACTAACTAACTATTCTCATTTAAATTTTCAGAGCTTAAAAATGGCTGANNCCACTCACAACGATG
GATACGCTAACAACTTGGAAATGAAATAAGCTTGGGCTGCAGGTCGGCTATAATAAGTTCTTGAATAAAA
TAATTTTCCCGACAAAACATGAGTATTTCTTTCGAAAATAAAAGTGCAGGCTAATTAGAGATTATTCTGT
AATTAACTGCATAATTTGTCACGTGCCATAGTTTTACATTCCACTACGTCATAGTTCTTAAAATACTAAT
CTCCTGAAAATAGAAGTAGGTGAAGAAAGTTTAATTATCAGTTCTAAAATGACAATTGATCTTTGGAATA
TGTTCTGAAACTACCGATCATTGAACAGATGCTATTTGAATGATATAGAATTGTATATTTGCAATTTCTG
AAACGCGTTCTTAAAGGCACACAGATTAATTCAAAAGGGTCTGGCCGCAAAAAGGTTTATGGTGGCCGAT
TTTGAGTTTTGTGTGTGATTGCTTTTTCACAATCAGTGTTTTCAGGATTATGTGATGAACTAGATCTTCA
AGTTTCGTTACATTTCATATGTTTTCGGAACTCACGAAGTACATATTGGGTATTGTGCTCAAAAAATTCA
GCAATCAGCTTCGCTCCGCTGACTTTAGAACCCAAAAAAATAGTATGGCCAAACTGACTGTGTTACGATC
ATTTCAATTTTTCAATACATATTTAAGATTTCTAAGAGTAAGAAGGTCAAAAACTGTTCTGGAATACATA
TATATTTTTCAGGTTACAATTAGTCAAAAAGTGCACTGAAATATACGTTTTAATTTCACGAATAACCCAA
TTAGTTCAATGTATTTTTGGTCCACCAACGTTNAAAGTTTGGCTTCCAACCCATTATCATTTCTGATCAA
CCNCAANGTTTTTTCNTTATCTGCAAGTTNAATTTTTATTTTTATCCNGANGTTNGGCATATTTTCAANT
CTTCACCTAGCGCCCACTTCTTGCCCTTCCGGCGCCCTGANTCTATGCNTCNGGTGGCAAGAATTTGAAG
ACCNANCACCCCTTGTTTTCCTCCCGNGATCNGGAGAAATGGATTAAAACCCGANAAAAAAGNGCCNNGG
GANTAGGGCCNCNGGTGCNAACANANACNAANCTGGGACTGGACNGGAGGCCNCNTANGGNCACCAAANT
GATGCCGNAGGGGGCCAACNTCCNTCCAAAATTNGAANCNAACNANACCCAAANGGGTTGANNCCNNTNA
TTTAAAAAANTGGCAAAANACCTTTGGAAAAANTTTCCCCCNCAAAATTCCNCCCCTTNTNTNTTTACNG
GAAGACCGGNCCCNAAANAAAAANGNGGNTNCCCCCCCACCCGGGNANGGCCANNAANGCCCC
